>Addgene plasmid #113769 | pZBTB12.1.0-gDNA | depositor full sequence | sequence record 214730 | Full Sequence
TAGAGCTAGAAATAGCAAGTTAAAATAAGGCTAGTCCGTTATCAACTTGAAAAAGTGGCACCGAGTCGGT
GCTTTTTTGTTTTAGAGCTAGAAATAGCAAGTTAAAATAAGGCTAGTCCGTTTTTAGCGCGTGCGCCAAT
TCTGCAGACAAATGGCTCTAGAGGTACCCGTTACATAACTTACGGTAAATGGCCCGCCTGGCTGACCGCC
CAACGACCCCCGCCCATTGACGTCAATAGTAACGCCAATAGGGACTTTCCATTGACGTCAATGGGTGGAG
TATTTACGGTAAACTGCCCACTTGGCAGTACATCAAGTGTATCATATGCCAAGTACGCCCCCTATTGACG
TCAATGACGGTAAATGGCCCGCCTGGCATTGTGCCCAGTACATGACCTTATGGGACTTTCCTACTTGGCA
GTACATCTACGTATTAGTCATCGCTATTACCATGGTCGAGGTGAGCCCCACGTTCTGCTTCACTCTCCCC
ATCTCCCCCCCCTCCCCACCCCCAATTTTGTATTTATTTATTTTTTAATTATTTTGTGCAGCGATGGGGG
CGGGGGGGGGGGGGGGGCGCGCGCCAGGCGGGGCGGGGCGGGGCGAGGGGCGGGGCGGGGCGAGGCGGAG
AGGTGCGGCGGCAGCCAATCAGAGCGGCGCGCTCCGAAAGTTTCCTTTTATGGCGAGGCGGCGGCGGCGG
CGGCCCTATAAAAAGCGAAGCGCGCGGCGGGCGGGAGTCGCTGCGACGCTGCCTTCGCCCCGTGCCCCGC
TCCGCCGCCGCCTCGCGCCGCCCGCCCCGGCTCTGACTGACCGCGTTACTCCCACAGGTGAGCGGGCGGG
ACGGCCCTTCTCCTCCGGGCTGTAATTAGCTGAGCAAGAGGTAAGGGTTTAAGGGATGGTTGGTTGGTGG
GGTATTAATGTTTAATTACCTGGAGCACCTGCCTGAAATCACTTTTTTTCAGGTTGGACCGGTGCCACCA
TGGACTATAAGGACCACGACGGAGACTACAAGGATCATGATATTGATTACAAAGACGATGACGATAAGAT
GGCCCCAAAGAAGAAGCGGAAGGTCGGTATCCACGGAGTCCCAGCAGCCGACAAGAAGTACAGCATCGGC
CTGGACATCGGCACCAACTCTGTGGGCTGGGCCGTGATCACCGACGAGTACAAGGTGCCCAGCAAGAAAT
TCAAGGTGCTGGGCAACACCGACCGGCACAGCATCAAGAAGAACCTGATCGGAGCCCTGCTGTTCGACAG
CGGCGAAACAGCCGAGGCCACCCGGCTGAAGAGAACCGCCAGAAGAAGATACACCAGACGGAAGAACCGG
ATCTGCTATCTGCAAGAGATCTTCAGCAACGAGATGGCCAAGGTGGACGACAGCTTCTTCCACAGACTGG
AAGAGTCCTTCCTGGTGGAAGAGGATAAGAAGCACGAGCGGCACCCCATCTTCGGCAACATCGTGGACGA
GGTGGCCTACCACGAGAAGTACCCCACCATCTACCACCTGAGAAAGAAACTGGTGGACAGCACCGACAAG
GCCGACCTGCGGCTGATCTATCTGGCCCTGGCCCACATGATCAAGTTCCGGGGCCACTTCCTGATCGAGG
GCGACCTGAACCCCGACAACAGCGACGTGGACAAGCTGTTCATCCAGCTGGTGCAGACCTACAACCAGCT
GTTCGAGGAAAACCCCATCAACGCCAGCGGCGTGGACGCCAAGGCCATCCTGTCTGCCAGACTGAGCAAG
AGCAGACGGCTGGAAAATCTGATCGCCCAGCTGCCCGGCGAGAAGAAGAATGGCCTGTTCGGAAACCTGA
TTGCCCTGAGCCTGGGCCTGACCCCCAACTTCAAGAGCAACTTCGACCTGGCCGAGGATGCCAAACTGCA
GCTGAGCAAGGACACCTACGACGACGACCTGGACAACCTGCTGGCCCAGATCGGCGACCAGTACGCCGAC
CTGTTTCTGGCCGCCAAGAACCTGTCCGACGCCATCCTGCTGAGCGACATCCTGAGAGTGAACACCGAGA
TCACCAAGGCCCCCCTGAGCGCCTCTATGATCAAGAGATACGACGAGCACCACCAGGACCTGACCCTGCT
GAAAGCTCTCGTGCGGCAGCAGCTGCCTGAGAAGTACAAAGAGATTTTCTTCGACCAGAGCAAGAACGGC
TACGCCGGCTACATTGACGGCGGAGCCAGCCAGGAAGAGTTCTACAAGTTCATCAAGCCCATCCTGGAAA
AGATGGACGGCACCGAGGAACTGCTCGTGAAGCTGAACAGAGAGGACCTGCTGCGGAAGCAGCGGACCTT
CGACAACGGCAGCATCCCCCACCAGATCCACCTGGGAGAGCTGCACGCCATTCTGCGGCGGCAGGAAGAT
TTTTACCCATTCCTGAAGGACAACCGGGAAAAGATCGAGAAGATCCTGACCTTCCGCATCCCCTACTACG
TGGGCCCTCTGGCCAGGGGAAACAGCAGATTCGCCTGGATGACCAGAAAGAGCGAGGAAACCATCACCCC
CTGGAACTTCGAGGAAGTGGTGGACAAGGGCGCTTCCGCCCAGAGCTTCATCGAGCGGATGACCAACTTC
GATAAGAACCTGCCCAACGAGAAGGTGCTGCCCAAGCACAGCCTGCTGTACGAGTACTTCACCGTGTATA
ACGAGCTGACCAAAGTGAAATACGTGACCGAGGGAATGAGAAAGCCCGCCTTCCTGAGCGGCGAGCAGAA
AAAGGCCATCGTGGACCTGCTGTTCAAGACCAACCGGAAAGTGACCGTGAAGCAGCTGAAAGAGGACTAC
TTCAAGAAAATCGAGTGCTTCGACTCCGTGGAAATCTCCGGCGTGGAAGATCGGTTCAACGCCTCCCTGG
GCACATACCACGATCTGCTGAAAATTATCAAGGACAAGGACTTCCTGGACAATGAGGAAAACGAGGACAT
TCTGGAAGATATCGTGCTGACCCTGACACTGTTTGAGGACAGAGAGATGATCGAGGAACGGCTGAAAACC
TATGCCCACCTGTTCGACGACAAAGTGATGAAGCAGCTGAAGCGGCGGAGATACACCGGCTGGGGCAGGC
TGAGCCGGAAGCTGATCAACGGCATCCGGGACAAGCAGTCCGGCAAGACAATCCTGGATTTCCTGAAGTC
CGACGGCTTCGCCAACAGAAACTTCATGCAGCTGATCCACGACGACAGCCTGACCTTTAAAGAGGACATC
CAGAAAGCCCAGGTGTCCGGCCAGGGCGATAGCCTGCACGAGCACATTGCCAATCTGGCCGGCAGCCCCG
CCATTAAGAAGGGCATCCTGCAGACAGTGAAGGTGGTGGACGAGCTCGTGAAAGTGATGGGCCGGCACAA
GCCCGAGAACATCGTGATCGAAATGGCCAGAGAGAACCAGACCACCCAGAAGGGACAGAAGAACAGCCGC
GAGAGAATGAAGCGGATCGAAGAGGGCATCAAAGAGCTGGGCAGCCAGATCCTGAAAGAACACCCCGTGG
AAAACACCCAGCTGCAGAACGAGAAGCTGTACCTGTACTACCTGCAGAATGGGCGGGATATGTACGTGGA
CCAGGAACTGGACATCAACCGGCTGTCCGACTACGATGTGGACCATATCGTGCCTCAGAGCTTTCTGAAG
GACGACTCCATCGACAACAAGGTGCTGACCAGAAGCGACAAGAACCGGGGCAAGAGCGACAACGTGCCCT
CCGAAGAGGTCGTGAAGAAGATGAAGAACTACTGGCGGCAGCTGCTGAACGCCAAGCTGATTACCCAGAG
AAAGTTCGACAATCTGACCAAGGCCGAGAGAGGCGGCCTGAGCGAACTGGATAAGGCCGGCTTCATCAAG
AGACAGCTGGTGGAAACCCGGCAGATCACAAAGCACGTGGCACAGATCCTGGACTCCCGGATGAACACTA
AGTACGACGAGAATGACAAGCTGATCCGGGAAGTGAAAGTGATCACCCTGAAGTCCAAGCTGGTGTCCGA
TTTCCGGAAGGATTTCCAGTTTTACAAAGTGCGCGAGATCAACAACTACCACCACGCCCACGACGCCTAC
CTGAACGCCGTCGTGGGAACCGCCCTGATCAAAAAGTACCCTAAGCTGGAAAGCGAGTTCGTGTACGGCG
ACTACAAGGTGTACGACGTGCGGAAGATGATCGCCAAGAGCGAGCAGGAAATCGGCAAGGCTACCGCCAA
GTACTTCTTCTACAGCAACATCATGAACTTTTTCAAGACCGAGATTACCCTGGCCAACGGCGAGATCCGG
AAGCGGCCTCTGATCGAGACAAACGGCGAAACCGGGGAGATCGTGTGGGATAAGGGCCGGGATTTTGCCA
CCGTGCGGAAAGTGCTGAGCATGCCCCAAGTGAATATCGTGAAAAAGACCGAGGTGCAGACAGGCGGCTT
CAGCAAAGAGTCTATCCTGCCCAAGAGGAACAGCGATAAGCTGATCGCCAGAAAGAAGGACTGGGACCCT
AAGAAGTACGGCGGCTTCGACAGCCCCACCGTGGCCTATTCTGTGCTGGTGGTGGCCAAAGTGGAAAAGG
GCAAGTCCAAGAAACTGAAGAGTGTGAAAGAGCTGCTGGGGATCACCATCATGGAAAGAAGCAGCTTCGA
GAAGAATCCCATCGACTTTCTGGAAGCCAAGGGCTACAAAGAAGTGAAAAAGGACCTGATCATCAAGCTG
CCTAAGTACTCCCTGTTCGAGCTGGAAAACGGCCGGAAGAGAATGCTGGCCTCTGCCGGCGAACTGCAGA
AGGGAAACGAACTGGCCCTGCCCTCCAAATATGTGAACTTCCTGTACCTGGCCAGCCACTATGAGAAGCT
GAAGGGCTCCCCCGAGGATAATGAGCAGAAACAGCTGTTTGTGGAACAGCACAAGCACTACCTGGACGAG
ATCATCGAGCAGATCAGCGAGTTCTCCAAGAGAGTGATCCTGGCCGACGCTAATCTGGACAAAGTGCTGT
CCGCCTACAACAAGCACCGGGATAAGCCCATCAGAGAGCAGGCCGAGAATATCATCCACCTGTTTACCCT
GACCAATCTGGGAGCCCCTGCCGCCTTCAAGTACTTTGACACCACCATCGACCGGAAGAGGTACACCAGC
ACCAAAGAGGTGCTGGACGCCACCCTGATCCACCAGAGCATCACCGGCCTGTACGAGACACGGATCGACC
TGTCTCAGCTGGGAGGCGACAAAAGGCCGGCGGCCACGAAAAAGGCCGGCCAGGCAAAAAAGAAAAAGTA
AGAATTCCTAGAGCTCGCTGATCAGCCTCGACTGTGCCTTCTAGTTGCCAGCCATCTGTTGTTTGCCCCT
CCCCCGTGCCTTCCTTGACCCTGGAAGGTGCCACTCCCACTGTCCTTTCCTAATAAAATGAGGAAATTGC
ATCGCATTGTCTGAGTAGGTGTCATTCTATTCTGGGGGGTGGGGTGGGGCAGGACAGCAAGGGGGAGGAT
TGGGAAGAGAATAGCAGGCATGCTGGGGAGCGGCCGCAGGAACCCCTAGTGATGGAGTTGGCCACTCCCT
CTCTGCGCGCTCGCTCGCTCACTGAGGCCGGGCGACCAAAGGTCGCCCGACGCCCGGGCTTTGCCCGGGC
GGCCTCAGTGAGCGAGCGAGCGCGCAGCTGCCTGCAGGGGCGCCTGATGCGGTATTTTCTCCTTACGCAT
CTGTGCGGTATTTCACACCGCATA
[142 nt withheld, positions 5695-5836]
C
[141 nt withheld, positions 5838-5978]
CCTTTGACGTTGGAGTCCACGTTCTTT
[37 nt withheld, positions 6006-6042]
ACCCTATCTCGGGCTATTCTTTTGATTTATAAGGGATTTTGCCGATTTCGGCCTATTGGTTAAAAAATGA
GCTGATTTAACAAAAATTTAACGCGAATTTTAACAAAATATTAACGTTTACAATTTTATGGTGCACTCTC
AGTACAATCTGCTCTGATGCCGCATAGTTAAGCCAGCCCCGACACCCGCCAACACCCGCTGACGCGCCCT
GACGGGCTTGTCTGCTCCCGGCATCCGCTTACAGACAAGCTGTGACCGTCTCCGGGAGCTGCATGTGTCA
GAGGTTTTCACCGTCATCACCGAAACGCGCGAGACGAAAGGGCCTCGTGATACGCCTATTTTTATAGGTT
AATGTCATGATAATAATGGTTTCTTAGACGTCAGGTGGCACTTTTCGGGGAAATGTGCGCGGAACCCCTA
TTTGTTTATTTTTCTAAATACATTCAAATATGTATCCGCTCATGAGACAATAACCCTGATAAATGCTTCA
ATAATATTGAAAAAGGAAGAGTATGAGTATTCAACATTTCCGTGTCGCCCTTATTCCCTTTTTTGCGGCA
TTTTGCCTTCCTGTTTTTGCTCACCCAGAAACGCTGGTGAAAGTAAAAGATGCTGAAGATCAGTTGGGTG
CACGAGTGGGTTACATCGAACTGGATCTCAACAGCGGTAAGATCCTTGAGAGTTTTCGCCCCGAAGAACG
TTTTCCAATGATGAGCACTTTTAAAGTTCTGCTATGTGGCGCGGTATTATCCCGTATTGACGCCGGGCAA
GAGCAACTCGGTCGCCGCATACACTATTCTCAGAATGACTTGGTTGAGTACTCACCAGTCACAGAAAAGC
ATCTTACGGATGGCATGACAGTAAGAGAATTATGCAGTGCTGCCATAACCATGAGTGATAACACTGCGGC
CAACTTACTTCTGACAACGATCGGAGGACCGAAGGAGCTAACCGCTTTTTTGCACAACATGGGGGATCAT
GTAACTCGCCTTGATCGTTGGGAACCGGAGCTGAATGAAGCCATACCAAACGACGAGCGTGACACCACGA
TGCCTGTAGCAATGGCAACAACGTTGCGCAAACTATTAACTGGCGAACTACTTACTCTAGCTTCCCGGCA
ACAATTAATAGACTGGATGGAGGCGGATAAAGTTGCAGGACCACTTCTGCGCTCGGCCCTTCCGGCTGGC
TGGTTTATTGCTGATAAATCTGGAGCCGGTGAGCGTGGAAGCCGCGGTATCATTGCAGCACTGGGGCCAG
ATGGTAAGCCCTCCCGTATCGTAGTTATCTACACGACGGGGAGTCAGGCAACTATGGATGAACGAAATAG
ACAGATCGCTGAGATAGGTGCCTCACTGATTAAGCATTGGTAACTGTCAGACCAAGTTTACTCATATATA
CTTTAGATTGATTTAAAACTTCATTTTTAATTTAAAAGGATCTAGGTGAAGATCCTTTTTGATAATCTCA
TGACCAAAATCCCTTAACGTGAGTTTTCGTTCCACTGAGCGTCAGACCCCGTAGAAAAGATCAAAGGATC
TTCTTGAGATCCTTTTTTTCTGCGCGTAATCTGCTGCTTGCAAACAAAAAAACCACCGCTACCAGCGGTG
GTTTGTTTGCCGGATCAAGAGCTACCAACTCTTTTTCCGAAGGTAACTGGCTTCAGCAGAGCGCAGATAC
CAAATACTGTCCTTCTAGTGTAGCCGTAGTTAGGCCACCACTTCAAGAACTCTGTAGCACCGCCTACATA
CCTCGCTCTGCTAATCCTGTTACCAGTGGCTGCTGCCAGTGGCGATAAGTCGTGTCTTACCGGGTTGGAC
TCAAGACGATAGTTACCGGATAAGGCGCAGCGGTCGGGCTGAACGGGGGGTTCGTGCACACAGCCCAGCT
TGGAGCGAACGACCTACACCGAACTGAGATACCTACAGCGTGAGCTATGAGAAAGCGCCACGCTTCCCGA
AGGGAGAAAGGCGGACAGGTATCCGGTAAGCGGCAGGGTCGGAACAGGAGAGCGCACGAGGGAGCTTCCA
GGGGGAAACGCCTGGTATCTTTATAGTCCTGTCGGGTTTCGCCACCTCTGACTTGAGCGTCGATTTTTGT
GATGCTCGTCAGGGGGGCGGAGCCTATGGAAAAACGCCAGCAACGCGGCCTTTTTACGGTTCCTGGCCTT
TTGCTGGCCTTTTGCTCACATGTGAGGGCCTATTTCCCATGATTCCTTCATATTTGCATATACGATACAA
GGCTGTTAGAGAGATAATTGGAATTAATTTGACTGTAAACACAAAGATATTAGTACAAAATACGTGACGT
AGAAAGTAATAATTTCTTGGGTAGTTTGCAGTTTTAAAATTATGTTTTAAAATGGACTATCATATGCTTA
CCGTAACTTGAAAGTATTTCGATTTCTTGGCTTTATATATCTTGTGGAAAGGACGAAACACCCCCCTGGG
CTGCGTGGAAAAGTTT
Features (pLannotate 1.2.2; 18 found; start..end, strand, type, name):
     79..122     +  misc_RNA       gRNA scaffold (fragment): guide RNA scaffold for the Streptococcus pyogenes CRISPR/Cas9 system
    169..454     +  enhancer       CMV enhancer: human cytomegalovirus immediate early enhancer; contains an 18-bp deletion relative to the standard CMV enhancer
    456..733     +  promoter       chicken β-actin promoter: No description available
    734..962     +  intron         hybrid intron: hybrid between chicken β-actin (CBA) and minute virus of mice (MMV) introns (Gray et al., 2011)
   1100..2701    +  CDS            Cas9(N): N-terminal portion of Streptococcus pyogenes Cas9 (Zetsche et al., 2015)
   2702..5200    +  CDS            Cas9(C): C-terminal portion of Streptococcus pyogenes Cas9 (Zetsche et al., 2015)
   5201..5248    +  CDS            nucleoplasmin NLS: bipartite nuclear localization signal from nucleoplasmin
   5282..5393    +  polyA_signal   bGH poly(A) signal: bovine growth hormone polyadenylation signal
   5498..5638    +  repeat_region  AAV2 ITR: inverted terminal repeat of adeno-associated virus serotype 2 inverted
   5643..5694    -  misc_feature   bom (fragment): basis of mobility region from pBR322
   5713..6093    +  rep_origin     M13 ori (sequence partly withheld): M13 bacteriophage origin of replication; arrow indicates direction of (+) strand synthesis
   6169..6218    -  misc_feature   bom (fragment): basis of mobility region from pBR322
   6320..6355    -  CDS            rop (fragment): Rop protein, which maintains plasmids at low copy number; rop
   6450..6554    +  promoter       AmpR promoter: bla
   6555..7415    +  CDS            AmpR: β-lactamase; bla; confers resistance to ampicillin, carbenicillin, and related antibiotics
   7586..8174    +  rep_origin     ori: high-copy-number ColE1/pMB1/pBR322/pUC origin of replication
   8236..8476    +  promoter       U6 promoter: RNA polymerase III promoter for human U6 snRNA
   8505..72      +  misc_RNA       gRNA scaffold (across the origin): guide RNA scaffold for the Streptococcus pyogenes CRISPR/Cas9 system
