>Addgene plasmid #113769 | pZBTB12.1.0-gDNA | addgene full sequence | sequence record 230555 | Addgene NGS Result
TAGAGCTAGAAATAGCAAGTTAAAATAAGGCTAGTCCGTTATCAACTTGAAAAAGTGGCACCGAGTCGGT
GCTTTTTTGTTTTAGAGCTAGAAATAGCAAGTTAAAATAAGGCTAGTCCGTTTTTAGCGCGTGCGCCAAT
TCTGCAGACAAATGGCTCTAGAGGTACCCGTTACATAACTTACGGTAAATGGCCCGCCTGGCTGACCGCC
CAACGACCCCCGCCCATTGACGTCAATAGTAACGCCAATAGGGACTTTCCATTGACGTCAATGGGTGGAG
TATTTACGGTAAACTGCCCACTTGGCAGTACATCAAGTGTATCATATGCCAAGTACGCCCCCTATTGACG
TCAATGACGGTAAATGGCCCGCCTGGCATTGTGCCCAGTACATGACCTTATGGGACTTTCCTACTTGGCA
GTACATCTACGTATTAGTCATCGCTATTACCATGGTCGAGGTGAGCCCCACGTTCTGCTTCACTCTCCCC
ATCTCCCCCCCCTCCCCACCCCCAATTTTGTATTTATTTATTTTTTAATTATTTTGTGCAGCGATGGGGG
CGGGGGGGGGCGGGGCGAGGCGGAGAGGTGCGGCGGCAGCCAATCAGAGCGGCGCGCTCCGAAAGTTTCC
TTTTATGGCGAGGCGGCGGCGGCGGCGGCCCTATAAAAAGCGAAGCGCGCGGCGGGCGGGAGTCGCTGCG
CGCTGCCTTCGCCCCGTGCCCCGCTCCGCCGCCGCCTCGCGCCGCCCGCCCCGGCTCTGACTGACCGCGT
TACTCCCACAGGTGAGCGGGCGGGACGGCCCTTCTCCTCCGGGCTGTAATTAGCTGAGCAAGAGGTAAGG
GTTTAAGGGATGGTTGGTTGGTGGGGTATTAATGTTTAATTACCTGGAGCACCTGCCTGAAATCACTTTT
TTTCAGGTTGGACCGGTGCCACCATGGACTATAAGGACCACGACGGAGACTACAAGGATCATGATATTGA
TTACAAAGACGATGACGATAAGATGGCCCCAAAGAAGAAGCGGAAGGTCGGTATCCACGGAGTCCCAGCA
GCCGACAAGAAGTACAGCATCGGCCTGGACATCGGCACCAACTCTGTGGGCTGGGCCGTGATCACCGACG
AGTACAAGGTGCCCAGCAAGAAATTCAAGGTGCTGGGCAACACCGACCGGCACAGCATCAAGAAGAACCT
GATCGGAGCCCTGCTGTTCGACAGCGGCGAAACAGCCGAGGCCACCCGGCTGAAGAGAACCGCCAGAAGA
AGATACACCAGACGGAAGAACCGGATCTGCTATCTGCAAGAGATCTTCAGCAACGAGATGGCCAAGGTGG
ACGACAGCTTCTTCCACAGACTGGAAGAGTCCTTCCTGGTGGAAGAGGATAAGAAGCACGAGCGGCACCC
CATCTTCGGCAACATCGTGGACGAGGTGGCCTACCACGAGAAGTACCCCACCATCTACCACCTGAGAAAG
AAACTGGTGGACAGCACCGACAAGGCCGACCTGCGGCTGATCTATCTGGCCCTGGCCCACATGATCAAGT
TCCGGGGCCACTTCCTGATCGAGGGCGACCTGAACCCCGACAACAGCGACGTGGACAAGCTGTTCATCCA
GCTGGTGCAGACCTACAACCAGCTGTTCGAGGAAAACCCCATCAACGCCAGCGGCGTGGACGCCAAGGCC
ATCCTGTCTGCCAGACTGAGCAAGAGCAGACGGCTGGAAAATCTGATCGCCCAGCTGCCCGGCGAGAAGA
AGAATGGCCTGTTCGGAAACCTGATTGCCCTGAGCCTGGGCCTGACCCCCAACTTCAAGAGCAACTTCGA
CCTGGCCGAGGATGCCAAACTGCAGCTGAGCAAGGACACCTACGACGACGACCTGGACAACCTGCTGGCC
CAGATCGGCGACCAGTACGCCGACCTGTTTCTGGCCGCCAAGAACCTGTCCGACGCCATCCTGCTGAGCG
ACATCCTGAGAGTGAACACCGAGATCACCAAGGCCCCCCTGAGCGCCTCTATGATCAAGAGATACGACGA
GCACCACCAGGACCTGACCCTGCTGAAAGCTCTCGTGCGGCAGCAGCTGCCTGAGAAGTACAAAGAGATT
TTCTTCGACCAGAGCAAGAACGGCTACGCCGGCTACATTGACGGCGGAGCCAGCCAGGAAGAGTTCTACA
AGTTCATCAAGCCCATCCTGGAAAAGATGGACGGCACCGAGGAACTGCTCGTGAAGCTGAACAGAGAGGA
CCTGCTGCGGAAGCAGCGGACCTTCGACAACGGCAGCATCCCCCACCAGATCCACCTGGGAGAGCTGCAC
GCCATTCTGCGGCGGCAGGAAGATTTTTACCCATTCCTGAAGGACAACCGGGAAAAGATCGAGAAGATCC
TGACCTTCCGCATCCCCTACTACGTGGGCCCTCTGGCCAGGGGAAACAGCAGATTCGCCTGGATGACCAG
AAAGAGCGAGGAAACCATCACCCCCTGGAACTTCGAGGAAGTGGTGGACAAGGGCGCTTCCGCCCAGAGC
TTCATCGAGCGGATGACCAACTTCGATAAGAACCTGCCCAACGAGAAGGTGCTGCCCAAGCACAGCCTGC
TGTACGAGTACTTCACCGTGTATAACGAGCTGACCAAAGTGAAATACGTGACCGAGGGAATGAGAAAGCC
CGCCTTCCTGAGCGGCGAGCAGAAAAAGGCCATCGTGGACCTGCTGTTCAAGACCAACCGGAAAGTGACC
GTGAAGCAGCTGAAAGAGGACTACTTCAAGAAAATCGAGTGCTTCGACTCCGTGGAAATCTCCGGCGTGG
AAGATCGGTTCAACGCCTCCCTGGGCACATACCACGATCTGCTGAAAATTATCAAGGACAAGGACTTCCT
GGACAATGAGGAAAACGAGGACATTCTGGAAGATATCGTGCTGACCCTGACACTGTTTGAGGACAGAGAG
ATGATCGAGGAACGGCTGAAAACCTATGCCCACCTGTTCGACGACAAAGTGATGAAGCAGCTGAAGCGGC
GGAGATACACCGGCTGGGGCAGGCTGAGCCGGAAGCTGATCAACGGCATCCGGGACAAGCAGTCCGGCAA
GACAATCCTGGATTTCCTGAAGTCCGACGGCTTCGCCAACAGAAACTTCATGCAGCTGATCCACGACGAC
AGCCTGACCTTTAAAGAGGACATCCAGAAAGCCCAGGTGTCCGGCCAGGGCGATAGCCTGCACGAGCACA
TTGCCAATCTGGCCGGCAGCCCCGCCATTAAGAAGGGCATCCTGCAGACAGTGAAGGTGGTGGACGAGCT
CGTGAAAGTGATGGGCCGGCACAAGCCCGAGAACATCGTGATCGAAATGGCCAGAGAGAACCAGACCACC
CAGAAGGGACAGAAGAACAGCCGCGAGAGAATGAAGCGGATCGAAGAGGGCATCAAAGAGCTGGGCAGCC
AGATCCTGAAAGAACACCCCGTGGAAAACACCCAGCTGCAGAACGAGAAGCTGTACCTGTACTACCTGCA
GAATGGGCGGGATATGTACGTGGACCAGGAACTGGACATCAACCGGCTGTCCGACTACGATGTGGACCAT
ATCGTGCCTCAGAGCTTTCTGAAGGACGACTCCATCGACAACAAGGTGCTGACCAGAAGCGACAAGAACC
GGGGCAAGAGCGACAACGTGCCCTCCGAAGAGGTCGTGAAGAAGATGAAGAACTACTGGCGGCAGCTGCT
GAACGCCAAGCTGATTACCCAGAGAAAGTTCGACAATCTGACCAAGGCCGAGAGAGGCGGCCTGAGCGAA
CTGGATAAGGCCGGCTTCATCAAGAGACAGCTGGTGGAAACCCGGCAGATCACAAAGCACGTGGCACAGA
TCCTGGACTCCCGGATGAACACTAAGTACGACGAGAATGACAAGCTGATCCGGGAAGTGAAAGTGATCAC
CCTGAAGTCCAAGCTGGTGTCCGATTTCCGGAAGGATTTCCAGTTTTACAAAGTGCGCGAGATCAACAAC
TACCACCACGCCCACGACGCCTACCTGAACGCCGTCGTGGGAACCGCCCTGATCAAAAAGTACCCTAAGC
TGGAAAGCGAGTTCGTGTACGGCGACTACAAGGTGTACGACGTGCGGAAGATGATCGCCAAGAGCGAGCA
GGAAATCGGCAAGGCTACCGCCAAGTACTTCTTCTACAGCAACATCATGAACTTTTTCAAGACCGAGATT
ACCCTGGCCAACGGCGAGATCCGGAAGCGGCCTCTGATCGAGACAAACGGCGAAACCGGGGAGATCGTGT
GGGATAAGGGCCGGGATTTTGCCACCGTGCGGAAAGTGCTGAGCATGCCCCAAGTGAATATCGTGAAAAA
GACCGAGGTGCAGACAGGCGGCTTCAGCAAAGAGTCTATCCTGCCCAAGAGGAACAGCGATAAGCTGATC
GCCAGAAAGAAGGACTGGGACCCTAAGAAGTACGGCGGCTTCGACAGCCCCACCGTGGCCTATTCTGTGC
TGGTGGTGGCCAAAGTGGAAAAGGGCAAGTCCAAGAAACTGAAGAGTGTGAAAGAGCTGCTGGGGATCAC
CATCATGGAAAGAAGCAGCTTCGAGAAGAATCCCATCGACTTTCTGGAAGCCAAGGGCTACAAAGAAGTG
AAAAAGGACCTGATCATCAAGCTGCCTAAGTACTCCCTGTTCGAGCTGGAAAACGGCCGGAAGAGAATGC
TGGCCTCTGCCGGCGAACTGCAGAAGGGAAACGAACTGGCCCTGCCCTCCAAATATGTGAACTTCCTGTA
CCTGGCCAGCCACTATGAGAAGCTGAAGGGCTCCCCCGAGGATAATGAGCAGAAACAGCTGTTTGTGGAA
CAGCACAAGCACTACCTGGACGAGATCATCGAGCAGATCAGCGAGTTCTCCAAGAGAGTGATCCTGGCCG
ACGCTAATCTGGACAAAGTGCTGTCCGCCTACAACAAGCACCGGGATAAGCCCATCAGAGAGCAGGCCGA
GAATATCATCCACCTGTTTACCCTGACCAATCTGGGAGCCCCTGCCGCCTTCAAGTACTTTGACACCACC
ATCGACCGGAAGAGGTACACCAGCACCAAAGAGGTGCTGGACGCCACCCTGATCCACCAGAGCATCACCG
GCCTGTACGAGACACGGATCGACCTGTCTCAGCTGGGAGGCGACAAAAGGCCGGCGGCCACGAAAAAGGC
CGGCCAGGCAAAAAAGAAAAAGTAAGAATTCCTAGAGCTCGCTGATCAGCCTCGACTGTGCCTTCTAGTT
GCCAGCCATCTGTTGTTTGCCCCTCCCCCGTGCCTTCCTTGACCCTGGAAGGTGCCACTCCCACTGTCCT
TTCCTAATAAAATGAGGAAATTGCATCGCATTGTCTGAGTAGGTGTCATTCTATTCTGGGGGGTGGGGTG
GGGCAGGACAGCAAGGGGGAGGATTGGGAAGAGAATAGCAGGCATGCTGGGGAGCGGCCGCAGGAACCCC
TAGTGATGGAGTTGGCCACTCCCTCTCTGCGCGCTCGCTCGCTCACTGAGGCCGGGCGACCAAAGGTCGC
CCGACGCCCGGGCTTTGCCCGGGCGGCCTCAGTGAGCGAGCGAGCGCGCAGCTGCCTGCAGGGGCGCCTG
ATGCGGTATTTTCTCCTTACGCATCTGTGCGGTATTTCACACCGCATA
[95 nt withheld, positions 5649-5743]
T
[46 nt withheld, positions 5745-5790]
C
[141 nt withheld, positions 5792-5932]
CCTTTGACGTTGGAGTCCACGTTCTTT
[37 nt withheld, positions 5960-5996]
ACTCTATCTCGGGCTATTCTTTTGATTTATAAGGGATTTTGCCGATTTCGGTCTATTGGTTAAAAAATGA
GCTGATTTAACAAAAATTTAACGCGAATTTTAACAAAATATTAACGTTTACAATTTTATGGTGCACTCTC
AGTACAATCTGCTCTGATGCCGCATAGTTAAGCCAGCCCCGACACCCGCCAACACCCGCTGACGCGCCCT
GACGGGCTTGTCTGCTCCCGGCATCCGCTTACAGACAAGCTGTGACCGTCTCCGGGAGCTGCATGTGTCA
GAGGTTTTCACCGTCATCACCGAAACGCGCGAGACGAAAGGGCCTCGTGATACGCCTATTTTTATAGGTT
AATGTCATGATAATAATGGTTTCTTAGACGTCAGGTGGCACTTTTCGGGGAAATGTGCGCGGAACCCCTA
TTTGTTTATTTTTCTAAATACATTCAAATATGTATCCGCTCATGAGACAATAACCCTGATAAATGCTTCA
ATAATATTGAAAAAGGAAGAGTATGAGTATTCAACATTTCCGTGTCGCCCTTATTCCCTTTTTTGCGGCA
TTTTGCCTTCCTGTTTTTGCTCACCCAGAAACGCTGGTGAAAGTAAAAGATGCTGAAGATCAGTTGGGTG
CACGAGTGGGTTACATCGAACTGGATCTCAACAGCGGTAAGATCCTTGAGAGTTTTCGCCCCGAAGAACG
TTTTCCAATGATGAGCACTTTTAAAGTTCTGCTATGTGGCGCGGTATTATCCCGTATTGACGCCGGGCAA
GAGCAACTCGGTCGCCGCATACACTATTCTCAGAATGACTTGGTTGAGTACTCACCAGTCACAGAAAAGC
ATCTTACGGATGGCATGACAGTAAGAGAATTATGCAGTGCTGCCATAACCATGAGTGATAACACTGCGGC
CAACTTACTTCTGACAACGATCGGAGGACCGAAGGAGCTAACCGCTTTTTTGCACAACATGGGGGATCAT
GTAACTCGCCTTGATCGTTGGGAACCGGAGCTGAATGAAGCCATACCAAACGACGAGCGTGACACCACGA
TGCCTGTAGCAATGGCAACAACGTTGCGCAAACTATTAACTGGCGAACTACTTACTCTAGCTTCCCGGCA
ACAATTAATAGACTGGATGGAGGCGGATAAAGTTGCAGGACCACTTCTGCGCTCGGCCCTTCCGGCTGGC
TGGTTTATTGCTGATAAATCTGGAGCCGGTGAGCGTGGAAGCCGCGGTATCATTGCAGCACTGGGGCCAG
ATGGTAAGCCCTCCCGTATCGTAGTTATCTACACGACGGGGAGTCAGGCAACTATGGATGAACGAAATAG
ACAGATCGCTGAGATAGGTGCCTCACTGATTAAGCATTGGTAACTGTCAGACCAAGTTTACTCATATATA
CTTTAGATTGATTTAAAACTTCATTTTTAATTTAAAAGGATCTAGGTGAAGATCCTTTTTGATAATCTCA
TGACCAAAATCCCTTAACGTGAGTTTTCGTTCCACTGAGCGTCAGACCCCGTAGAAAAGATCAAAGGATC
TTCTTGAGATCCTTTTTTTCTGCGCGTAATCTGCTGCTTGCAAACAAAAAAACCACCGCTACCAGCGGTG
GTTTGTTTGCCGGATCAAGAGCTACCAACTCTTTTTCCGAAGGTAACTGGCTTCAGCAGAGCGCAGATAC
CAAATACTGTTCTTCTAGTGTAGCCGTAGTTAGGCCACCACTTCAAGAACTCTGTAGCACCGCCTACATA
CCTCGCTCTGCTAATCCTGTTACCAGTGGCTGCTGCCAGTGGCGATAAGTCGTGTCTTACCGGGTTGGAC
TCAAGACGATAGTTACCGGATAAGGCGCAGCGGTCGGGCTGAACGGGGGGTTCGTGCACACAGCCCAGCT
TGGAGCGAACGACCTACACCGAACTGAGATACCTACAGCGTGAGCTATGAGAAAGCGCCACGCTTCCCGA
AGGGAGAAAGGCGGACAGGTATCCGGTAAGCGGCAGGGTCGGAACAGGAGAGCGCACGAGGGAGCTTCCA
GGGGGAAACGCCTGGTATCTTTATAGTCCTGTCGGGTTTCGCCACCTCTGACTTGAGCGTCGATTTTTGT
GATGCTCGTCAGGGGGGCGGAGCCTATGGAAAAACGCCAGCAACGCGGCCTTTTTACGGTTCCTGGCCTT
TTGCTGGCCTTTTGCTCACATGTGAGGGCCTATTTCCCATGATTCCTTCATATTTGCATATACGATACAA
GGCTGTTAGAGAGATAATTGGAATTAATTTGACTGTAAACACAAAGATATTAGTACAAAATACGTGACGT
AGAAAGTAATAATTTCTTGGGTAGTTTGCAGTTTTAAAATTATGTTTTAAAATGGACTATCATATGCTTA
CCGTAACTTGAAAGTATTTCGATTTCTTGGCTTTATATATCTTGTGGAAAGGACGAAACACCGCCCCTGG
GCTGCGTGGAAAAGTTT
Features (pLannotate 1.2.2; 19 found; start..end, strand, type, name):
     79..122     +  misc_RNA       gRNA scaffold (fragment): guide RNA scaffold for the Streptococcus pyogenes CRISPR/Cas9 system
    169..454     +  enhancer       CMV enhancer: human cytomegalovirus immediate early enhancer; contains an 18-bp deletion relative to the standard CMV enhancer
    456..575     +  promoter       chicken β-actin promoter (fragment): No description available
    562..688     +  promoter       chicken β-actin promoter (fragment): contains a 21-bp deletion relative to the standard chicken β-actin promoter
    689..916     +  intron         hybrid intron: hybrid between chicken β-actin (CBA) and minute virus of mice (MMV) introns (Gray et al., 2011)
   1054..2655    +  CDS            Cas9(N): N-terminal portion of Streptococcus pyogenes Cas9 (Zetsche et al., 2015)
   2656..5154    +  CDS            Cas9(C): C-terminal portion of Streptococcus pyogenes Cas9 (Zetsche et al., 2015)
   5155..5202    +  CDS            nucleoplasmin NLS: bipartite nuclear localization signal from nucleoplasmin
   5236..5347    +  polyA_signal   bGH poly(A) signal: bovine growth hormone polyadenylation signal
   5452..5592    +  repeat_region  AAV2 ITR: inverted terminal repeat of adeno-associated virus serotype 2 inverted
   5597..5648    -  misc_feature   bom (fragment): basis of mobility region from pBR322
   5667..6122    +  rep_origin     f1 ori (sequence partly withheld): f1 bacteriophage origin of replication; arrow indicates direction of (+) strand synthesis
   6123..6172    -  misc_feature   bom (fragment): basis of mobility region from pBR322
   6274..6309    -  CDS            rop (fragment): Rop protein, which maintains plasmids at low copy number; rop
   6404..6508    +  promoter       AmpR promoter: bla
   6509..7369    +  CDS            AmpR: β-lactamase; bla; confers resistance to ampicillin, carbenicillin, and related antibiotics
   7540..8128    +  rep_origin     ori: high-copy-number ColE1/pMB1/pBR322/pUC origin of replication
   8190..8430    +  promoter       U6 promoter: RNA polymerase III promoter for human U6 snRNA
   8460..72      +  misc_RNA       gRNA scaffold (across the origin): guide RNA scaffold for the Streptococcus pyogenes CRISPR/Cas9 system
