[The description below was written by a language model from this plasmid's Addgene catalogue record and pLannotate feature annotations shown in this document.]
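Description:
pZBTB12.1.0-gDNA is a pX330-based mammalian expression CRISPR plasmid that delivers both Streptococcus pyogenes Cas9 and a single guide RNA directed against the human transcription factor gene ZBTB12. It is propagated in E. coli as a high-copy plasmid through a ColE1/pUC-type origin and selected with ampicillin via the β-lactamase gene. An f1/M13 phage origin and small remnants of pBR322 bom and rop sequences are also annotated in the backbone.

Two expression units make up the payload. A human U6 RNA polymerase III promoter drives the guide RNA. The 20-nucleotide ZBTB12 target sequence was inserted between the promoter and the S. pyogenes gRNA scaffold through BbsI sites that were destroyed during cloning, and the PAM listed in the record is not part of the plasmid. Cas9 is transcribed from a hybrid promoter made of a CMV enhancer, the chicken β-actin promoter and a hybrid CBA/MVM intron. Its coding sequence is annotated in N- and C-terminal portions that sit contiguously, followed by a C-terminal nucleoplasmin nuclear localization signal and a bovine growth hormone polyadenylation signal. Only one AAV2 inverted terminal repeat is annotated, downstream of the poly(A) signal, so the record does not support use as a packageable AAV genome.

The two sequence records, a depositor sequence of 8,508 nt and a repository sequencing result of 8,463 nt, show the same architecture. They differ mainly within the chicken β-actin promoter, which is annotated as fragments in the shorter record. The depositor indicates the plasmid is meant to be used with a companion plasmid, pZBTB12-donor, which suggests Cas9 cleavage at ZBTB12 paired with donor-templated editing, although the donor's content is not described here.
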