Addgene plasmid #113769: pZBTB12.1.0-gDNA
Purpose: CRISPR plasmid for expression of Cas9 and gRNA targeting human transcription factor ZBTB12
Depositing lab: Kevin White. Depositing organization: University of Chicago.
Backbone
  Vector backbone: pX330
  Backbone manufacturer: Zhang lab (Addgene plasmid ID: 42230)
  Vector type: Mammalian Expression, CRISPR
Growth in bacteria
  Bacterial resistance: Ampicillin, 100 μg/mL
  Growth temperature: 37°C
  Growth strain: DH5alpha
  Copy number: High Copy
Gene/Insert
  Gene/Insert name: ZBTB12
  gRNA/shRNA sequence: CCCCTGGGCTGCGTGGAAAA AGG
  Species: H. sapiens (human)
  Entrez Gene: ZBTB12 (a.k.a. G10, Bat9, NG35, D6S59E, C6orf46)
  Cloning method: Restriction Enzyme; 5′ cloning site BbsI (destroyed during cloning); 3′ cloning site BbsI (destroyed during cloning)
  Sequencing primers: 5′ hU6-F (5'-GAGGGCCTATTTCCCATGATT-3')
Terms and licenses: Academic/Nonprofit Terms; Industry Terms: Not Available to Industry
Depositor comments: gRNA sequence listed includes 20 nucleotide target sequence, followed by the uncloned PAM sequence. The PAM sequence is not present in the plasmid. Use with plasmid pZBTB12-donor
How to cite: pZBTB12.1.0-gDNA was a gift from Kevin White (Addgene plasmid # 113769 ; http://n2t.net/addgene:113769 ; RRID:Addgene_113769)
